Addgene plasmid #205657: LMAPPW
Purpose: shRNAmir backbone for RNA interference, with Puromycin selection
Depositing lab: Dapeng Wang. Depositing organization: Shandong Medical and Pharmaceutical University. Publication: miR-AB, a miRNA-based shRNA viral toolkit for multicolor-barcoded multiplex RNAi at a single-cell level. Wang D, Xiu J, Zhao J, Luo J. EMBO Rep. 2022 Apr 5;23(4):e53691. doi: 10.15252/embr.202153691. Epub 2022 Feb 24. PubMed 35201651.
Backbone
  Vector backbone: pLVX-Puro
  Backbone manufacturer: Clontech
  Vector type: Lentiviral
Growth in bacteria
  Bacterial resistance: Ampicillin, 100 μg/mL
  Growth temperature: 37°C
  Growth strain: NEB Stable
  Copy number: High Copy
Gene/Insert
  Gene/Insert name: miR-AB
  Species: Synthetic
  Promoter: mCMV
  Cloning method: Restriction Enzyme; 5′ cloning site BamHI (unknown if destroyed); 3′ cloning site ApaI (unknown if destroyed)
  Sequencing primers: 3′ PGK Reverse: GCCAGAGGCCACTTGTGTAG
Terms and licenses: Academic/Nonprofit Terms; Industry Terms: Not Available to Industry
How to cite: LMAPPW was a gift from Dapeng Wang (Addgene plasmid # 205657 ; http://n2t.net/addgene:205657 ; RRID:Addgene_205657)
