[The description below was written by a language model from this plasmid's Addgene catalogue record and pLannotate feature annotations shown in this document.]
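Description:
LMAPPW is an HIV-1-based lentiviral vector built on the pLVX-Puro backbone that serves as an empty shRNAmir backbone for RNA interference, with puromycin selection of transduced cells. In bacteria it is maintained through a high-copy ColE1/pUC-type origin and an ampicillin resistance gene. Remnants of the lac promoter/operator region and an SV40 polyadenylation signal are also present in the plasmid backbone.

The viral portion is flanked by two HIV-1 LTR sequences, each annotated as truncated and each preceded by a nef-derived fragment. Between them lie the Ψ packaging signal with an adjoining gag fragment, the Rev response element for Rev-dependent nuclear export of the genomic RNA, and the cPPT/CTS element, which aids nuclear import of the reverse-transcribed genome. Two expression units follow. In the first, the mouse cytomegalovirus immediate early (mCMV) promoter drives the synthetic miR-AB insert, a microRNA-based scaffold into which shRNA sequences are placed so that they are transcribed by RNA polymerase II and processed like an endogenous miRNA. The feature table identifies only the 3' miR-30a flanking sequence at the end of this region and leaves roughly 900 nt after the promoter unannotated, so the record does not show what else the cassette contains. In the second unit, the mouse PGK promoter expresses puromycin N-acetyltransferase, followed by a WPRE that enhances transcript stability and expression.

The construct belongs to a miRNA-based shRNA viral toolkit designed for multiplexed RNAi. It is typically used by cloning a target-specific shRNAmir into the scaffold, packaging the vector into lentivirus, and selecting stably transduced knockdown cells with puromycin.
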