Features (pLannotate 1.2.2; 22 found; start..end, strand, type, name):
    377..634     +  LTR            5' LTR (truncated): truncated 5' long terminal repeat (LTR) from HIV-1
    681..806     +  misc_feature   HIV-1 Ψ: packaging signal of human immunodeficiency virus type 1
    790..1128    +  CDS            HIV-1 gag (fragment): gag protein from human immunodeficiency virus 1; gag
   1303..1536    +  misc_feature   RRE: The Rev response element (RRE) of HIV-1 allows for Rev-dependent mRNA export from the nucleus to the cytoplasm.
   1913..2013    +  CDS            Rev (fragment): human immunodeficiency virus 1 (HIV-1) Rev protein; rev; enhances nuclear export of unspliced and incompletely spliced viral mRNAs
   2028..2143    +  misc_feature   cPPT/CTS: central polypurine tract and central termination sequence of HIV-1 (lacking the first T)
   2185..2720    +  promoter       mCMV promoter: mouse cytomegalovirus (CMV) immediate early promoter
   3665..3788    +  ncRNA          3' miR-30a: sequence downstream of the 71-nt precursor of the human miR-30a microRNA (Zeng et al., 2002) miRNA
   3802..4301    +  promoter       PGK promoter: mouse phosphoglycerate kinase 1 promoter
   4319..4918    +  CDS            PuroR: puromycin N-acetyltransferase; pac from Streptomyces alboniger; confers resistance to puromycin
   4927..5514    +  misc_feature   WPRE: woodchuck hepatitis virus posttranscriptional regulatory element
   5528..5926    +  CDS            nef (fragment): NEF_HV1BR - Experimental evidence at protein level: Swiss-Prot protein existence level 1. Extracellular Nef protein targets CD4(+) T-lymphocytes for apoptosis by interacting with CXCR4 surface receptors (PubMed:14990729). From Human immunodeficiency virus type 1 group M subtype B (isolate BRU/LAI) (HIV-1).
   5974..6231    +  LTR            5' LTR (truncated): truncated 5' long terminal repeat (LTR) from HIV-1
   6384..6400    -  protein_bind   lac operator: The lac repressor binds to the lac operator to inhibit transcription in E. coli. This inhibition can be relieved by adding lactose or isopropyl-β-D-thiogalactopyranoside (IPTG). lac repressor encoded by lacI
   6408..6438    -  promoter       lac promoter: promoter for the E. coli lac operon
   6453..6474    -  protein_bind   CAP binding site: CAP binding activates transcription in the presence of cAMP. E. coli catabolite activator protein
   6487..6579    -  CDS            lacI (fragment): lac repressor; lacI; The lac repressor binds to the lac operator to inhibit transcription in E. coli. This inhibition can be relieved by adding lactose or isopropyl-β-D-thiogalactopyranoside (IPTG).
   6762..7350    -  rep_origin     ori: high-copy-number ColE1/pMB1/pBR322/pUC origin of replication
   7521..8381    -  CDS            AmpR: β-lactamase; bla; confers resistance to ampicillin, carbenicillin, and related antibiotics
   8382..8486    -  promoter       AmpR promoter: bla
   8534..8668    +  polyA_signal   SV40 poly(A) signal: SV40 polyadenylation signal
   8835..329     +  CDS            nef (fragment) (across the origin): NEF_HV1BR - Experimental evidence at protein level: Swiss-Prot protein existence level 1. Extracellular Nef protein targets CD4(+) T-lymphocytes for apoptosis by interacting with CXCR4 surface receptors (PubMed:14990729). From Human immunodeficiency virus type 1 group M subtype B (isolate BRU/LAI) (HIV-1).
>Addgene plasmid #205657 | LMAPPW | addgene full sequence | sequence record 409026 | Addgene NGS Result
TGGAAGGGCTAATTCACTCCCAAAGAAGACAAGATATCCTTGATCTGTGGATCTACCACACACAAGGCTA
CTTCCCTGATTAGCAGAACTACACACCAGGGCCAGGGGTCAGATATCCACTGACCTTTGGATGGTGCTAC
AAGCTAGTACCAGTTGAGCCAGATAAGGTAGAAGAGGCCAATAAAGGAGAGAACACCAGCTTGTTACACC
CTGTGAGCCTGCATGGGATGGATGACCCGGAGAGAGAAGTGTTAGAGTGGAGGTTTGACAGCCGCCTAGC
ATTTCATCACGTGGCCCGAGAGCTGCATCCGGAGTACTTCAAGAACTGCTGATATCGAGCTTGCTACAAG
GGACTTTCCGCTGGGGACTTTCCAGGGAGGCGTGGCCTGGGCGGGACTGGGGAGTGGCGAGCCCTCAGAT
CCTGCATATAAGCAGCTGCTTTTTGCCTGTACTGGGTCTCTCTGGTTAGACCAGATCTGAGCCTGGGAGC
TCTCTGGCTAACTAGGGAACCCACTGCTTAAGCCTCAATAAAGCTTGCCTTGAGTGCTTCAAGTAGTGTG
TGCCCGTCTGTTGTGTGACTCTGGTAACTAGAGATCCCTCAGACCCTTTTAGTCAGTGTGGAAAATCTCT
AGCAGTGGCGCCCGAACAGGGACTTGAAAGCGAAAGGGAAACCAGAGGAGCTCTCTCGACGCAGGACTCG
GCTTGCTGAAGCGCGCACGGCAAGAGGCGAGGGGCGGCGACTGGTGAGTACGCCAAAAATTTTGACTAGC
GGAGGCTAGAAGGAGAGAGATGGGTGCGAGAGCGTCAGTATTAAGCGGGGGAGAATTAGATCGCGATGGG
AAAAAATTCGGTTAAGGCCAGGGGGAAAGAAAAAATATAAATTAAAACATATAGTATGGGCAAGCAGGGA
GCTAGAACGATTCGCAGTTAATCCTGGCCTGTTAGAAACATCAGAAGGCTGTAGACAAATACTGGGACAG
CTACAACCATCCCTTCAGACAGGATCAGAAGAACTTAGATCATTATATAATACAGTAGCAACCCTCTATT
GTGTGCATCAAAGGATAGAGATAAAAGACACCAAGGAAGCTTTAGACAAGATAGAGGAAGAGCAAAACAA
AAGTAAGACCACCGCACAGCAAGCGGCCGGCCGCTGATCTTCAGACCTGGAGGAGGAGATATGAGGGACA
ATTGGAGAAGTGAATTATATAAATATAAAGTAGTAAAAATTGAACCATTAGGAGTAGCACCCACCAAGGC
AAAGAGAAGAGTGGTGCAGAGAGAAAAAAGAGCAGTGGGAATAGGAGCTTTGTTCCTTGGGTTCTTGGGA
GCAGCAGGAAGCACTATGGGCGCAGCGTCAATGACGCTGACGGTACAGGCCAGACAATTATTGTCTGGTA
TAGTGCAGCAGCAGAACAATTTGCTGAGGGCTATTGAGGCGCAACAGCATCTGTTGCAACTCACAGTCTG
GGGCATCAAGCAGCTCCAGGCAAGAATCCTGGCTGTGGAAAGATACCTAAAGGATCAACAGCTCCTGGGG
ATTTGGGGTTGCTCTGGAAAACTCATTTGCACCACTGCTGTGCCTTGGAATGCTAGTTGGAGTAATAAAT
CTCTGGAACAGATTTGGAATCACACGACCTGGATGGAGTGGGACAGAGAAATTAACAATTACACAAGCTT
AATACACTCCTTAATTGAAGAATCGCAAAACCAGCAAGAAAAGAATGAACAAGAATTATTGGAATTAGAT
AAATGGGCAAGTTTGTGGAATTGGTTTAACATAACAAATTGGCTGTGGTATATAAAATTATTCATAATGA
TAGTAGGAGGCTTGGTAGGTTTAAGAATAGTTTTTGCTGTACTTTCTATAGTGAATAGAGTTAGGCAGGG
ATATTCACCATTATCGTTTCAGACCCACCTCCCAACCCCGAGGGGACCCGACAGGCCCGAAGGAATAGAA
GAAGAAGGTGGAGAGAGAGACAGAGACAGATCCATTCGATTAGTGAACGGATCTCGACGGTATCGCCTTT
AAAAGAAAAGGGGGGATTGGGGGGTACAGTGCAGGGGAAAGAATAGTAGACATAATAGCAACAGACATAC
AAACTAAAGAATTACAAAAACAAATTACAAAAATTCAAAATTTTCGGGTTTATTACAGGGACAGCAGAGA
TCCAGTTTATCGATTGGCACGTATACTGAGTCATTAGGGACTTTCCAATGGGTTTTGCCCAGTACATAAG
GTCAATAGGGGTGAATCAACAGGAAAGTCCCATTGGAGCCAAGTACACTGAGTCAATAGGGACTTTCCAT
TGGGTTTTGCCCAGTACAAAAGGTCAATAGGGGGTGAGTCAATGGGTTTTTCCCATTATTGGCACGTACA
TAAGGTCAATAGGGGTGAGTCATTGGGTTTTTCCAGCCAATTTAATTATAACGCCATGTACTTTCCCACC
ATTGACGTCAATGGGCTATTGAAACTAATGCAACGTGACCTTTAAACGGTACTTTCCCATAGCTGATTAA
TGGGAAAGTACCGTTGTCGAGCCAATACACGTCAATGGGAAGTGAAAGGGCAGCCAAAACGTAACACCGC
CCCGGTTTTCCCCTGGAAATTCCATATTGGCACGCATTCTATTGGCTGAGCTGCGTTCTACGTGGGTATA
AGAGGCGCGACCAGCGTCCGTACCGTCGCAGTCTTCGGTCTGACCACCGTAGAACGCAGAAGCGCTTCGA
CTAGGGATAACAGGGTAATTGTTTGAATGAGGCTTCAGTACTTTACAGAATCGTTGCCTGCACATCTTGG
AAACACTTGCTGGGATTACTTCGACTTCTTAACCCAACAGAAGGCTCGAGAAGGTATATTGCTGTTGACA
GGATCCACATTAACAACTTTAAGTCCAGCAATTTGAGTTAAGGGTGTTGCTCTCAATGATTTCACTAATG
GTTCAATTTTTAATTTCTTTTCTTCTGGTTCAAAATTCAAGTTTCAAGTGAAAGTGTAATATGCACCCAT
TTCTTTCAATAAATCTTCTAAATAGTCCACTAATGTTTTATTTTGTTTTTTACAAAATCAAGCAGCCTCT
GCTATCAATATAGAACCTTGTATTCCATCTTTATCTCTAGCTGAGTCATCAATTACATATCCATAACTTT
CTTCATAAGCAAAAACAAAATTTAATCCGTTATCTTCTTCTTTAGCAATTTCTCTACCCATTCATTTCAA
TCCAGTTAAAGTTTTTACAATCTTAACTCCATATTTTTCCTGAGCGATTCTATCACCCAAATCACTTGTT
ACAAAACTTGAATATAGAGCCGGATTTTTTGGAATGCTATTTAAGCGTTTTAGATTTGATAATTTTCAAT
CAATTAAAATTGGTCCTGTTTGATTTCCATCTAATCTTACAAAATGACCATCATGTTTTATTGCCATTCC
AAATCTGTCAGCATCTGGGTCATTCATAATAATAATATCTGCATCATGTTTAATACCATATTCAAGCGGT
ATTTTTCATGCAGGATCAAATTCTGGATTTGGATTTACAACATTTTTCAATGTTTCATCTTCAAATGCAC
GATCTTCACCCTCAATAACGTTATATCCTGATTCACGTAATCTTTTTGGGGTAAATTTAGTTCCTGTTCC
ATTAACTGCGCTAAAAATAGGGCCCTGCCTCGGACTTCAAGGGGCTAGAATTCGAGCAATTATCTTGTTT
ACTAAAACTGAATACCTTGCTATCTCTTTGATACATTTTTACAAAGCTGAATTAAAATGGTATAAATTAA
ATCACTTTTTTCAATTCTACCGGGTAGGGGAGGCGCTTTTCCCAAGGCAGTCTGGAGCATGCGCTTTAGC
AGCCCCGCTGGGCACTTGGCGCTACACAAGTGGCCTCTGGCCTCGCACACATTCCACATCCACCGGTAGG
CGCCAACCGGCTCCGTTCTTTGGTGGCCCCTTCGCGCCACCTTCTACTCCTCCCCTAGTCAGGAAGTTCC
CCCCCGCCCCGCAGCTCGCGTCGTGCAGGACGTGACAAATGGAAGTAGCACGTCTCACTAGTCTCGTGCA
GATGGACAGCACCGCTGAGCAATGGAAGCGGGTAGGCCTTTGGGGCAGCGGCCAATAGCAGCTTTGCTCC
TTCGCTTTCTGGGCTCAGAGGCTGGGAAGGGGTGGGTCCGGGGGCGGGCTCAGGGGCGGGCTCAGGGGCG
GGGCGGGCGCCCGAAGGTCCTCCGGAGGCCCGGCATTCTGCACGCTTCAAAAGCGCACGTCTGCCGCGCT
GTTCTCCTCTTCCTCATCTCCGGGCCTTTCGACCTTTAATTAACCACCATGACCGAGTACAAGCCCACGG
TGCGCCTCGCCACCCGCGACGACGTCCCCAGGGCCGTACGCACCCTCGCCGCCGCGTTCGCCGACTACCC
CGCCACGCGCCACACCGTCGATCCGGACCGCCACATCGAGCGGGTCACCGAGCTGCAAGAACTCTTCCTC
ACGCGCGTCGGGCTCGACATCGGCAAGGTGTGGGTCGCGGACGACGGCGCCGCGGTGGCGGTCTGGACCA
CGCCGGAGAGCGTCGAAGCGGGGGCGGTGTTCGCCGAGATCGGCCCGCGCATGGCCGAGTTGAGCGGTTC
CCGGCTGGCCGCGCAGCAACAGATGGAAGGCCTCCTGGCGCCGCACCGGCCCAAGGAGCCCGCGTGGTTC
CTGGCCACCGTCGGCGTCTCGCCCGACCACCAGGGCAAGGGTCTGGGCAGCGCCGTCGTGCTCCCCGGAG
TGGAGGCGGCCGAGCGCGCCGGGGTGCCCGCCTTCCTGGAGACCTCCGCGCCCCGCAACCTCCCCTTCTA
CGAGCGGCTCGGCTTCACCGTCACCGCCGACGTCGAGGTGCCCGAAGGACCGCGCACCTGGTGCATGACC
CGCAAGCCCGGTGCCTGAGTTTAAACATCAACCTCTGGATTACAAAATTTGTGAAAGATTGACTGGTATT
CTTAACTATGTTGCTCCTTTTACGCTATGTGGATACGCTGCTTTAATGCCTTTGTATCATGCTATTGCTT
CCCGTATGGCTTTCATTTTCTCCTCCTTGTATAAATCCTGGTTGCTGTCTCTTTATGAGGAGTTGTGGCC
CGTTGTCAGGCAACGTGGCGTGGTGTGCACTGTGTTTGCTGACGCAACCCCCACTGGTTGGGGCATTGCC
ACCACCTGTCAGCTCCTTTCCGGGACTTTCGCTTTCCCCCTCCCTATTGCCACGGCGGAACTCATCGCCG
CCTGCCTTGCCCGCTGCTGGACAGGGGCTCGGCTGTTGGGCACTGACAATTCCGTGGTGTTGTCGGGGAA
GCTGACGTCCTTTCCATGGCTGCTCGCCTGTGTTGCCACCTGGATTCTGCGCGGGACGTCCTTCTGCTAC
GTCCCTTCGGCCCTCAATCCAGCGGACCTTCCTTCCCGCGGCCTGCTGCCGGCTCTGCGGCCTCTTCCGC
GTCTTCGCCTTCGCCCTCAGACGAGTCGGATCTCCCTTTGGGCCGCCTCCCCGCCTGGCCTGCAGGGGTA
CCTTTAAGACCAATGACTTACAAGGCAGCTGTAGATCTTAGCCACTTTTTAAAAGAAAAGAGGGGACTGG
AAGGGCTAATTCACTCCCAACGAAGACAAGATATCCTTGATCTGTGGATCTACCACACACAAGGCTACTT
CCCTGATTAGCAGAACTACACACCAGGGCCAGGGGTCAGATATCCACTGACCTTTGGATGGTGCTACAAG
CTAGTACCAGTTGAGCCAGATAAGGTAGAAGAGGCCAATAAAGGAGAGAACACCAGCTTGTTACACCCTG
TGAGCCTGCATGGGATGGATGACCCGGAGAGAGAAGTGTTAGAGTGGAGGTTTGACAGCCGCCTAGCATT
TCATCACGTGGCCCGAGAGCTGCATCCGGAGTACTTCAAGAACTGCTGATATCGAGCTTGCTACAAGGGA
CTTTCCGCTGGGGACTTTCCAGGGAGGCGTGGCCTGGGCGGGACTGGGGAGTGGCGAGCCCTCAGATCCT
GCATATAAGCAGCTGCTTTTTGCCTGTACTGGGTCTCTCTGGTTAGACCAGATCTGAGCCTGGGAGCTCT
CTGGCTAACTAGGGAACCCACTGCTTAAGCCTCAATAAAGCTTGCCTTGAGTGCTTCAAGTAGTGTGTGC
CCGTCTGTTGTGTGACTCTGGTAACTAGAGATCCCTCAGACCCTTTTAGTCAGTGTGGAAAATCTCTAGC
AGTAGTAGTTCATGTCATCTTATTATTCAGTATTTATAACTTGCAAAGAAATGAATATCAGAGAGTGAGA
GGCCTTGACATTGCTAGCGTTTTACCGTCGACCTCTAGCTAGAGCTTGGCGTAATCATGGTCATAGCTGT
TTCCTGTGTGAAATTGTTATCCGCTCACAATTCCACACAACATACGAGCCGGAAGCATAAAGTGTAAAGC
CTGGGGTGCCTAATGAGTGAGCTAACTCACATTAATTGCGTTGCGCTCACTGCCCGCTTTCCAGTCGGGA
AACCTGTCGTGCCAGCTGCATTAATGAATCGGCCAACGCGCGGGGAGAGGCGGTTTGCGTATTGGGCGCT
CTTCCGCTTCCTCGCTCACTGACTCGCTGCGCTCGGTCGTTCGGCTGCGGCGAGCGGTATCAGCTCACTC
AAAGGCGGTAATACGGTTATCCACAGAATCAGGGGATAACGCAGGAAAGAACATGTGAGCAAAAGGCCAG
CAAAAGGCCAGGAACCGTAAAAAGGCCGCGTTGCTGGCGTTTTTCCATAGGCTCCGCCCCCCTGACGAGC
ATCACAAAAATCGACGCTCAAGTCAGAGGTGGCGAAACCCGACAGGACTATAAAGATACCAGGCGTTTCC
CCCTGGAAGCTCCCTCGTGCGCTCTCCTGTTCCGACCCTGCCGCTTACCGGATACCTGTCCGCCTTTCTC
CCTTCGGGAAGCGTGGCGCTTTCTCATAGCTCACGCTGTAGGTATCTCAGTTCGGTGTAGGTCGTTCGCT
CCAAGCTGGGCTGTGTGCACGAACCCCCCGTTCAGCCCGACCGCTGCGCCTTATCCGGTAACTATCGTCT
TGAGTCCAACCCGGTAAGACACGACTTATCGCCACTGGCAGCAGCCACTGGTAACAGGATTAGCAGAGCG
AGGTATGTAGGCGGTGCTACAGAGTTCTTGAAGTGGTGGCCTAACTACGGCTACACTAGAAGAACAGTAT
TTGGTATCTGCGCTCTGCTGAAGCCAGTTACCTTCGGAAAAAGAGTTGGTAGCTCTTGATCCGGCAAACA
AACCACCGCTGGTAGCGGTGGTTTTTTTGTTTGCAAGCAGCAGATTACGCGCAGAAAAAAAGGATCTCAA
GAAGATCCTTTGATCTTTTCTACGGGGTCTGACGCTCAGTGGAACGAAAACTCACGTTAAGGGATTTTGG
TCATGAGATTATCAAAAAGGATCTTCACCTAGATCCTTTTAAATTAAAAATGAAGTTTTAAATCAATCTA
AAGTATATATGAGTAAACTTGGTCTGACAGTTACCAATGCTTAATCAGTGAGGCACCTATCTCAGCGATC
TGTCTATTTCGTTCATCCATAGTTGCCTGACTCCCCGTCGTGTAGATAACTACGATACGGGAGGGCTTAC
CATCTGGCCCCAGTGCTGCAATGATACCGCGAGACCCACGCTCACCGGCTCCAGATTTATCAGCAATAAA
CCAGCCAGCCGGAAGGGCCGAGCGCAGAAGTGGTCCTGCAACTTTATCCGCCTCCATCCAGTCTATTAAT
TGTTGCCGGGAAGCTAGAGTAAGTAGTTCGCCAGTTAATAGTTTGCGCAACGTTGTTGCCATTGCTACAG
GCATCGTGGTGTCACGCTCGTCGTTTGGTATGGCTTCATTCAGCTCCGGTTCCCAACGATCAAGGCGAGT
TACATGATCCCCCATGTTGTGCAAAAAAGCGGTTAGCTCCTTCGGTCCTCCGATCGTTGTCAGAAGTAAG
TTGGCCGCAGTGTTATCACTCATGGTTATGGCAGCACTGCATAATTCTCTTACTGTCATGCCATCCGTAA
GATGCTTTTCTGTGACTGGTGAGTACTCAACCAAGTCATTCTGAGAATAGTGTATGCGGCGACCGAGTTG
CTCTTGCCCGGCGTCAATACGGGATAATACCGCGCCACATAGCAGAACTTTAAAAGTGCTCATCATTGGA
AAACGTTCTTCGGGGCGAAAACTCTCAAGGATCTTACCGCTGTTGAGATCCAGTTCGATGTAACCCACTC
GTGCACCCAACTGATCTTCAGCATCTTTTACTTTCACCAGCGTTTCTGGGTGAGCAAAAACAGGAAGGCA
AAATGCCGCAAAAAAGGGAATAAGGGCGACACGGAAATGTTGAATACTCATACTCTTCCTTTTTCAATAT
TATTGAAGCATTTATCAGGGTTATTGTCTCATGAGCGGATACATATTTGAATGTATTTAGAAAAATAAAC
AAATAGGGGTTCCGCGCACATTTCCCCGAAAAGTGCCACCTGACGTCGACGGATCGGGAGATCAACTTGT
TTATTGCAGCTTATAATGGTTACAAATAAAGCAATAGCATCACAAATTTCACAAATAAAGCATTTTTTTC
ACTGCATTCTAGTTGTGGTTTGTCCAAACTCATCAATGTATCTTATCATGTCTGGATCAACTGGATAACT
CAAGCTAACCAAAATCATCCCAAACTTCCCACCCCATACCCTATTACCACTGCCAATTACCTGTGGTTTC
ATTTACTCTAAACCTGTGATTCCTCTGAATTATTTTCATTTTAAAGAAATTGTATTTGTTAAATATGTAC
TACAAACTTAGTAGT
